Addgene plasmid #25610: SDCCAG10
Purpose: Bacterial expression for structure determination; may not be full ORF
Depositing lab: Cheryl Arrowsmith. Depositing organization: University of Toronto.
Backbone
  Vector backbone: pET28a-LIC
  Backbone manufacturer: SGC
  Backbone size w/o insert (bp): 7328
  Vector type: Bacterial Expression
Growth in bacteria
  Bacterial resistance: Kanamycin, 50 μg/mL
  Growth temperature: 37°C
  Growth strain: DH5alpha
  Copy number: Low Copy
Gene/Insert
  Gene/Insert name: SDCCAG10 (alt names: PDB: 2HQ6; serologically defined colon cancer antigen 10, cyclophilin-like domain; NY-CO-10)
  Species: H. sapiens (human)
  Insert size (bp): 498
  Mutation: Cyclophilin_CeCYP16-Like Domain (residues 8-173)
  Entrez Gene: CWC27 (a.k.a. NY-CO-10, SDCCAG10)
  Tag / fusion protein: His (N terminal on insert)
  Cloning method: Restriction Enzyme
  Sequencing primers: 5′ T7; 3′ T7-term
Terms and licenses: Academic/Nonprofit Terms; Industry Terms: Not Available to Industry
Depositor comments: PDB: 2HQ6 http://www.thesgc.org/structures/2HQ6/
How to cite: SDCCAG10 was a gift from Cheryl Arrowsmith (Addgene plasmid # 25610 ; http://n2t.net/addgene:25610 ; RRID:Addgene_25610)
