[The description below was written by a language model from this plasmid's Addgene catalogue record.]
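Description:
SDCCAG10 is a bacterial expression plasmid built on the pET28a-LIC backbone, a ligation-independent-cloning derivative of pET28a produced by a structural genomics group. The backbone is listed at 7328 bp without the insert. It is selected with kanamycin and recorded as low copy, and it is propagated in a standard cloning strain such as DH5alpha. No feature table accompanies the record, so the origin of replication and regulatory elements are not explicitly annotated. The T7 and T7-terminator sequencing primers are nonetheless consistent with the usual pET arrangement, in which the insert sits between a T7 promoter and a T7 terminator and is transcribed by T7 RNA polymerase in a suitable expression host.

The insert is a 498 bp fragment of human SDCCAG10 (serologically defined colon cancer antigen 10, also called NY-CO-10; current gene symbol CWC27). It is not the full open reading frame. It encodes only the cyclophilin-like domain of the CeCYP16-like type, spanning residues 8–173. An N-terminal His tag is fused to this domain, which allows purification by immobilised metal affinity chromatography.

The stated purpose is bacterial production of recombinant protein for structure determination, and the depositor notes link the construct to a deposited crystal structure of this domain. It therefore suits work that needs the purified isolated cyclophilin-like domain, such as crystallography, biophysical characterisation or binding studies. It is not suited to experiments that require the full-length protein.
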