>Addgene plasmid #25610 | SDCCAG10 | depositor partial sequence | sequence record 12014 | Author sequence
GAGCCTCCCACGAATGGGAAGGTTTTATTGAAAACTACAGCTGGAGATATTGACATAGAGTTGTGGTCCA
AAGAAGCTCCTAAAGCTTGCAGAAATTTTATCCAACTTTGTTTGGAAGCTTATTATGACAATACCATTTT
TCATAGAGTTGTGCCTGGTTTCATAGTCCAAGGCGGAGATCCTACTGGCACAGGGAGTGGTGGAGAGTCT
ATCTATGGAGCGCCATTCAAAGATGAATTTCATTCACGGTTGCGTTTTAATCGGAGAGGACTGGTTGCCA
TGGCAAATGCTGGTTCTCATGATAATGGCAGCCAGTTTTTCTTCACACTGGGTCGAGCAGATGAACTTAA
CAATAAGCATACCATCTTTGGAAAGGTTACAGGGGATACAGTATATAACATGTTGCGACTGTCAGAAGTA
GACATTGATGATGACGAAAGACCACATAATCCACACAAAATAAAAAGCTGTGAGGTTTTGTTTAATCCTT
TTGATGAC
