>Addgene plasmid #25610 | SDCCAG10 | addgene partial sequence | sequence record 31597 | 25610 with T7
TAGAATAATTTTGTTTAACTTTAAGAAGGAGATATACCATGGGCAGCAGCCATCATCATCATCATCACAG
CAGCGGCCTGGTTCCGCGTGGTAGTGAGCCTCCCACGAATGGGAAGGTTTTATTGAAAACTACAGCTGGA
GATATTGACATAGAGTTGTGGTCCAAAGAAGCTCCTAAAGCTTGCAGAAATTTTATCCAACTTTGTTTGG
AAGCTTATTATGACAATACCATTTTTCATAGAGTTGTGCCTGGTTTCATAGTCCAAGGCGGAGATCCTAC
TGGCACAGGGAGTGGTGGAGAGTCTATCTATGGAGCGCCATTCAAAGATGAATTTCATTCACGGTTGCGT
TTTAATCGGAGAGGACTGGTTGCCATGGCAAATGCTGGTTCTCATGATAATGGCAGCCAGTTTTTCTTCA
CACTGGGTCGAGCAGATGAACTTAACAATAAGCATACCATCTTTGGAAAGGTTACAGGGGATACAGTATA
TAACATGTTGCGACTGTCAGAAGTAGACATTGATGATGACGAAAGACCACATAATCCACACAAAATAAAA
AGCTGTGAGGTTTTGTTTAATCCTTTTGATGACTGATGACGAAGCTTGCGGCCGCACTCGAGCACCACCA
CCACCACCACTGAGATCCGGCTGCTAACAAAGCCCGAAAGGAAGCTGAGTTGGCTGCTGCCACCGCTGAG
CAATAACTAGCATAACCCCTTGGGGCCTCTAAACGGGTCTTGAGGGGTTTTTTGCTGAAAGGAGGAACTA
TATCCGGATTGGCGAATGGG
[124 nt withheld, positions 791-914]
CGCCGGCT
